>Addgene plasmid #138230 | pFP.R360 | addgene full sequence | sequence record 273492 | Addgene NGS Result
TGCCACCTGACGTCTAAGAAAAGGAATATTCAGCAATTTGCCCGTGCCGAAGAAAGGCCCACCCGTGAAG
GTGAGCCAGTGAGTTGATTGCTACGTAATTAGTTAGTTAGCCCTTAGTGACTCGAATTCGCGGCCGCTTC
TAGAGTTATGACAACTTGACGGCTACATCATTCACTTTTTCTTCACAACCGGCACGGAACTCGCTCGGGC
TGGCCCCGGTGCATTTTTTAAATACCCGCGAGAAATAGAGTTGATCGTCAAAACCAACATTGCGACCGAC
GGTGGCGATAGGCATCCGGGTGGTGCTCAAAAGCAGCTTCGCCTGGCTGATACGTTGGTCCTCGCGCCAG
CTTAAGACGCTAATCCCTAACTGCTGGCGGAAAAGATGTGACAGACGCGACGGCGACAAGCAAACATGCT
GTGCGACGCTGGCGATATCAAAATTGCTGTCTGCCAGGTGATCGCTGATGTACTGACAAGCCTCGCGTAC
CCGATTATCCATCGGTGGATGGAGCGACTCGTTAATCGCTTCCATGCGCCGCAGTAACAATTGCTCAAGC
AGATTTATCGCCAGCAGCTCCGAATAGCGCCCTTCCCCTTGCCCGGCGTTAATGATTTGCCCAAACAGGT
CGCTGAAATGCGGCTGGTGCGCTTCATCCGGGCGAAAGAACCCCGTATTGGCAAATATTGACGGCCAGTT
AAGCCATTCATGCCAGTAGGCGCGCGGACGAAAGTAAACCCACTGGTGATACCATTCGCGAGCCTCCGGA
TGACGACCGTAGTGATGAATCTCTCCTGGCGGGAACAGCAAAATATCACCCGGTCGGCAAACAAATTCTC
GTCCCTGATTTTTCACCACCCCCTGACCGCGAATGGTGAGATTGAGAATATAACCTTTCATTCCCAGCGG
TCGGTCGATAAAAAAATCGAGATAACCGTTGGCCTCAATCGGCGTTAAACCCGCCACCAGATGGGCATTA
AACGAGTATCCCGGCAGCAGGGGATCATTTTGCGCTTCAGCCATACTTTTCATACTCCCGCCATTCAGAG
AAGAAACCAATTGTCCATATTGCATCAGACATTGCCGTCACTGCGTCTTTTACTGGCTCTTCTCGCTAAC
CAAACCGGTAACCCCGCTTATTAAAAGCATTCTGTAACAAAGCGGGACCAAAGCCATGACAAAAACGCGT
AACAAAAGTGTCTATAATCACGGCAGAAAAGTCCACATTGATTATTTGCACGGCGTCACACTTTGCTATG
CCATAGCATTTTTATCCATAAGATTAGCGGATCCTACCTGACGCTTTTTATCGCAACTCTCTACTGTTTC
TCCATTACTAGAGATTAAAGAGGAGAAATACTAGATGGTGAGCAAGGGCGAAGAAGACAACATGGCCATC
ATCAAGGAGTTCATGCGCTTCAAGGTGCACATGGAGGGCTCCGTGAACGGCCACGAGTTCGAGATCGAGG
GCGAGGGCGAGGGCCGCCCCTACGAGGGCACCCAGACCGCCAAGCTGAAGGTGACCAAGGGTGGCCCCCT
GCCCTTCGCCTGGGACATCCTGTCCCCTCAGTTCATGTACGGCTCCAAGGCCTACGTGAAGCACCCCGCC
GACATCCCCGACTACTTGAAGCTGTCCTTCCCCGAGGGCTTCAAGTGGGAGCGCGTGATGAACTTCGAGG
ACGGCGGCGTGGTGACCGTGACCCAGGACTCCTCCTTGCAGGACGGCGAGTTCATCTACAAGGTGAAGCT
GCGCGGCACCAACTTCCCCTCCGACGGCCCCGTAATGCAGAAGAAGACCATGGGCTGGGAGGCCTCCTCC
GAGCGGATGTACCCCGAGGACCATGGTAAAAATATTGCACATAGCACCCCTGTGCTGACTGCGAACCGTG
GGTGGGTGACACATGGGGATCTAGTTCCTGGAGATCAGGTTTTCCATCCGAGCGGCAAACCCGTGGACGT
GCTGGCGCTTTCGGATGAGGCTGTAGATGACTACGTCGTAACTTTTACGAATGGGGAAAAAATCAGATGC
CATGCTAATCATGAATGGACAGTTTATTCCCGCGCGGATAAACAGGAAAAGACGGTCGAAACAAAATGGT
TTCTTGAGAATACGAACCGCGGAACTCCACGCTCCTTAACCGCGGGAAATCGTTTTCAGTTTCAGGTTCC
AAAGACAAACGCCCTGGAAGGATCCGCGGGTTCTGCGGCCGGTTCTGGCGAGCGCCGCGTTTCCATAGAG
AAAGTAGAATATCTTCCTAACGGGGAGAAAGGCCATTGCATTCAGGTGGATAGCCCAGACGGTCTGTATT
TAGTAGGGAAGAAACTTGTTGCCACCCACAACTCCGAGCTGGGCGCCCTGAAGGGCGAGATCAAGCAGAG
GCTGAAGCTGAAGGACGGCGGCCACTACGACGCTGAGGTCAAGACCACCTACAAGGCCAAGAAGCCCGTG
CAGCTGCCCGGCGCCTACAACGTCAACATCAAGTTGGACATCACCTCCCACAACGAGGACTACACCATCG
TGGAACAGTACGAACGCGCCGAGGGCCGCCACTCCACCGGCGGCATGGACGAGCTGTACAAGCATCATCA
CCATCACCACTAATAATACTAGTAGCGGCCGCTGCAGGAGTCACTAAGGGTTAGTTAGTTAGATTAGCAG
AAAGTCAAAAGCCTCCGACCGGAGGCTTTTGACTAAAACTTCCCTTGGGGTTATCATTGGGGCTCACTCA
AAGGCGGTAATCAGATAAAAAAAATCCTTAGCTTTCGCTAAGGATGATTTCTGCTAGAGATGGAATAGAC
TGGATGGAGGCGGATAAAGTTGCAGGACCACTTCTGCGCTCGGCCCTTCCGGCTGGCTGGTTTATTGCTG
ATAAATCTGGAGCCGGTGAGCGTGGGTCTCGCGGTATCATTGCAGCACTGGGGCCAGATGGTAAGCCCTC
CCGTATCGTAGTTATCTACACGACGGGGAGTCAGGCAACTATGGATGAACGAAATAGACAGATCGCTGAG
ATAGGTGCCTCACTGATTAAGCATTGGTAACTGTCAGACCAAGTTTACTCATATATACTTTAGATTGATT
TAAAACTTCATTTTTAATTTAAAAGGATCTAGGTGAAGATCCTTTTTGATAATCTCATGACCAAAATCCC
TTAACGTGAGTTTTCGTTCCACTGAGCGTCAGACCCCTTAATAAGATGATCTTCTTGAGATCGTTTTGGT
CTGCGCGTAATCTCTTGCTCTGAAAACGAAAAAACCGCCTTGCAGGGCGGTTTTCGAAGGTTCTCTGAGC
TACCAACTCTTTGAACCGAGGTAACTGGCTTGGAGGAGCGCAGTCACCAAAACTTGTCCTTTCAGTTTAG
CCTTAACCGGCGCATGACTTCAAGACTAACTCCTCTAAATCAATTACCAGTGGCTGCTGCCAGTGGTGCT
TTTGCATGTCTTTCCGGGTTGGACTCAAGACGATAGTTACCGGATAAGGCGCAGCGGTCGGACTGAACGG
GGGGTTCGTGCATACAGTCCAGCTTGGAGCGAACTGCCTACCCGGAACTGAGTGTCAGGCGTGGAATGAG
ACAAACGCGGCCATAACAGCGGAATGACACCGGTAAACCGAAAGGCAGGAACAGGAGAGCGCACGAGGGA
GCCGCCAGGGGGAAACGCCTGGTATCTTTATAGTCCTGTCGGGTTTCGCCACCACTGATTTGAGCGTCAG
ATTTCGTGATGCTTGTCAGGGGGGCGGAGCCTATGGAAAAACGGCTTTGCCGCGGCCCTCTCACTTCCCT
GTTAAGTATCTTCCTGGCATCTTCCAGGAAATCTCCGCCCCGTTCGTAAGCCATTTCCGCTCGCCGCAGT
CGAACGACCGAGCGTAGCGAGTCAGTGAGCGAGGAAGCGGAATATATCCTGTATCACATATTCTGCTGAC
GCACCGGTGCAGCCTTTTTTCTCCTGCCACATGAAGCACTTCACTGACACCCTCATCAGTGCCAACATAG
TAAGCCAGTATACACTCCGCTAGCGCTGAGGTCTGCCTCGTGAAGAAGGTGTTGCTGACTCATACCAGGC
CTGAATCGCCCCATCATCCAGCCAGAAAGTGAGGGAGCCACGGTTGATGAGAGCTTTGTTGTAGGTGGAC
CAGTTGGTGATTTTGAACTTTTGCTTTGCCACGGAACGGTCTGCGTTGTCGGGAAGATGCGTGATCTGAT
CCTTCAACTCAGCAAAAGTTCGATTTATTCAACAAAGCCACGTTGTGTCTCAAAATCTCTGATGTTACAT
TGCACAAGATAAAAATATATCATCATGAACAATAAAACTGTCTGCTTACATAAACAGTAATACAAGGGGT
GTTTACTAGAGGAGATTCTCATGTTTGACAGCTTATCATCGATAAGCTTTAATGCGGTAGTTTATCACAG
TTAAATTGCTAACGCAGTCAGGCACCGTGTATGAAATCTAACAATGCGCTCATCGTCATTCTCGGCACCG
TCACCCTGGACGCTGTAGGCATAGGCTTGGTTATGCCGGTACTGCCGGGCCTCTTGCGGGATATCGTCCA
TTCCGACAGTATTGCCAGTCACTATGGCGTGCTGCTTGCGCTCTATGCGTTGATGCAATTTCTTTGCGCA
CCCGTTCTCGGAGCCCTGTCCGACCGCTTTGGCCGCCGTCCAGTCCTGCTCGCTTCGCTCCTTGGAGCCA
CTATCGACTACGCGATCATGGCGACCACACCCGTCCTGTGGATTCTCTACGCCGGACGCATCGTGGCGGG
CATCACGGGTGCCACAGGTGCGGTTGCTGGTGCCTATATCGCCGACATCACCGATGGGGAAGATCGGGCT
CGCCACTTCGGGCTCATGAGCGCTTGTTTCGGCGTGGGTATGGTGGCAGGCCCCGTGGCCGGGGGACTGT
TGGGTGCCATCTCCTTGCATGCACCATTCCTTGCGGCGGCGGTGCTCAACGGCCTCAACCTCCTCCTGGG
CTGCTTCCTTATGCAGGAATCGCATAAGGGAGAGCGCCGTCCGATGCCCTTGCGTGCCTTCAATCCAGTC
AGCTCCTTCCGGTGGGCGCGGGGCATGACTATCGTCGCCGCACTTATGACTGTTTTCTTTATCATGCAAC
TCGTAGGACAGGTTCCGGCAGCGCTCTGGGTCATTTTCGGCGAGGACCGCTTTCGCTGGAGCGCGACGAT
GATCGGCCTGTCGCTTGCGGTATTCGGAATCTTGCACGCCCTCGCTCAAGCCTTCGTCACGGGCCCCGCC
ACCAAACGTTTCGGCGAGAAGCAGGCCATTATCGCGGGCATGGCGGCCGACGCGCTGGGCTACGTCTTGC
TGGCGTTCGCGACGCGCGGCTGGATGGCCTTCCCCATTATGATTCTTCTCGCTTCCGGCGGCATCGGTAT
GCCCGCGTTGCAGGCCATGCTGTCCCGCCAAGTAGATGACGACCATCAGGGACAGCTTCAAGGGTCGCTC
GCGGCTCTTACCAGCCTCACTTCGATCATTGGACCGCTGATCGTCACGGCGATTTATGCCGCCTCGGCGA
GCACATGGAACGGGTTGGCATGGATTGTAGGTGCCGCCCTTTACCTTGTCTGCCTCCCCGCGTTGCGTCG
CGGTGCATGGAGCCGGGCCACCTCGACCTAATAATACTAGCTCCGGCAAAAAAACGGGCAAGGTGTCACC
ACCCTGCCCTTTTTCTTTAAAACCGAAAAGATTACTTCGCGTT
Features (pLannotate 1.2.2; 16 found; start..end, strand, type, name):
     48..77      -  terminator     T3Te terminator: phage T3 early transcription terminator
    124..145     +  misc_feature   BioBrick prefix: BioBrick prefix for parts that do not start with "ATG"
    146..1024    -  CDS            araC: L-arabinose regulatory protein; araC
   1051..1335    +  promoter       araBAD promoter: araBAD; promoter of the L-arabinose operon of E. coli; the araC regulatory gene is transcribed in the opposite direction (Guzman et al., 1995)
   1365..1841    +  CDS            mCherry (fragment): monomeric derivative of DsRed fluorescent protein (Shaner et al., 2004) mammalian codon-optimized
   2352..2582    +  CDS            mCherry (fragment): monomeric derivative of DsRed fluorescent protein (Shaner et al., 2004) mammalian codon-optimized
   2607..2627    +  misc_feature   BioBrick suffix: universal suffix for all parts
   2663..2694    +  terminator     tonB terminator: bidirectional E. coli tonB-P14 transcription terminator
   2741..2781    -  terminator     bacterial terminator (fragment): putative bacterial transcription terminator
   2794..3039    +  CDS            bla(M) (fragment): β-lactamase lacking the signal sequence; bla(M); allows cytosolic expression of β-lactamase
   3205..3749    +  rep_origin     p15A ori: Plasmids containing the medium-copy-number p15A origin of replication can be propagated in E. coli cells that contain a second plasmid with the ColE1 origin.
   3837..3892    +  rep_origin     RSF ori (fragment): Plasmids containing the RSF 1030 origin of replication can be propagated in E. coli cells that contain additional plasmids with compatible origins.
   3991..4017    -  misc_feature   bom (fragment): basis of mobility region from pBR322
   4365..4393    +  promoter       tet promoter: E. coli promoter for tetracycline efflux protein gene
   4441..5629    +  CDS            TcR (fragment): tetracycline efflux protein; tet; confers resistance to tetracycline
   5642..5701    +  terminator     his operon terminator: This putative transcriptin terminator from the E. coli his operon has a 2-bp deletion introduced during synthesis. Its efficiency has not been determined.
