[The description below was written by a language model from this plasmid's Addgene catalogue record and pLannotate feature annotations shown in this document.]
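Description:
pFP.R360 is a 5.7 kb bacterial expression plasmid for synthetic biology work, built by Gibson assembly in the BioBrick vector pSB3T5. It replicates in E. coli from the p15A origin, which gives a low-to-medium copy number and is compatible with ColE1-type plasmids, and it is selected with tetracycline through a tet-promoter-driven efflux protein gene. The cloning region sits between the BioBrick prefix and suffix and is insulated from the backbone by flanking transcription terminators (T3Te, tonB, his operon). The annotation also picks up short fragments of β-lactamase, the RSF origin and the bom site; these appear to be backbone remnants, and ampicillin resistance is not listed for this plasmid.

The payload is an arabinose-inducible reporter module. The araC regulator gene is transcribed in the reverse orientation from its own promoter (recorded as iPC), divergently from the araBAD promoter, which drives the reporter so that expression is switched on by L-arabinose. The reporter is a single open reading frame in which mCherry is split into an N-terminal and a C-terminal fragment, seen as two separate mCherry annotations. The roughly 500 bp unannotated gap between them corresponds to the Ama-Ter* artificial mini-intein, with short extein junction residues (HGK and SEL) on either side and a C-terminal 6xHis tag. Because the intein halves are fused in cis, protein splicing should excise the intein and ligate the two mCherry fragments, restoring fluorescence. Red signal therefore reports the splicing activity of this intein, and the His tag allows detection or purification of the products. The associated work concerns a library of orthogonal split inteins, for which this cis-splicing construct serves as a characterisation tool.
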