Addgene plasmid #138230: pFP.R360
Purpose: Expresses the split mCherry reporter interrupted by the Ama-Ter artificially mini-intein (in cis)
Depositing lab: Baojun Wang. Depositing organization: University of Edinburgh. Publication: An expanded library of orthogonal split inteins enables modular multi-peptide assemblies. Pinto F, Thornton EL, Wang B. Nat Commun. 2020 Mar 23;11(1):1529. doi: 10.1038/s41467-020-15272-2. PubMed 32251274.
Backbone
  Vector backbone: pSB3T5
  Backbone manufacturer: BioBrick vector, IGEM registry
  Backbone size w/o insert (bp): 3252
  Total vector size (bp): 5713
  Vector type: Bacterial Expression, Synthetic Biology
Growth in bacteria
  Bacterial resistance: Tetracycline, 10 μg/mL
  Growth temperature: 37°C
  Growth strain: DH5alpha
  Copy number: Low Copy
Gene/Insert 1
  Gene/Insert name: araC
  Insert size (bp): 930
  Entrez Gene: araC (a.k.a. b0064, ECK0065)
  Promoter: iPC
  Cloning method: Gibson Cloning
  Sequencing primers: 5′ VF2 - TGCCACCTGACGTCTAAGAA
Gene/Insert 2
  Gene/Insert name: mCherryN(HGK).Ama-Ter*.(SEL)mCherryC.H6
  Species: Synthetic
  Insert size (bp): 1239
  Promoter: P(araBAD)
  Tag / fusion protein: 6xHis (C terminal on insert)
  Cloning method: Gibson Cloning
  Sequencing primers: 5′ araC_F2 - AACCCACTGGTGATACCATTCG; 3′ VR - ATTACCGCCTTTGAGTGAGC
Terms and licenses: Academic/Nonprofit Terms; Industry Terms: Not Available to Industry
How to cite: pFP.R360 was a gift from Baojun Wang (Addgene plasmid # 138230 ; http://n2t.net/addgene:138230 ; RRID:Addgene_138230)
